>Addgene plasmid #155094 | LCV2_Luciferase_sgRNA | addgene full sequence | sequence record 307981 | Addgene NGS Result
GTCGACGGATCGGGAGATCTCCCGATCCCCTATGGTGCACTCTCAGTACAATCTGCTCTGATGCCGCATA
GTTAAGCCAGTATCTGCTCCCTGCTTGTGTGTTGGAGGTCGCTGAGTAGTGCGCGAGCAAAATTTAAGCT
ACAACAAGGCAAGGCTTGACCGACAATTGCATGAAGAATCTGCTTAGGGTTAGGCGTTTTGCGCTGCTTC
GCGATGTACGGGCCAGATATACGCGTTGACATTGATTATTGACTAGTTATTAATAGTAATCAATTACGGG
GTCATTAGTTCATAGCCCATATATGGAGTTCCGCGTTACATAACTTACGGTAAATGGCCCGCCTGGCTGA
CCGCCCAACGACCCCCGCCCATTGACGTCAATAATGACGTATGTTCCCATAGTAACGCCAATAGGGACTT
TCCATTGACGTCAATGGGTGGAGTATTTACGGTAAACTGCCCACTTGGCAGTACATCAAGTGTATCATAT
GCCAAGTACGCCCCCTATTGACGTCAATGACGGTAAATGGCCCGCCTGGCATTATGCCCAGTACATGACC
TTATGGGACTTTCCTACTTGGCAGTACATCTACGTATTAGTCATCGCTATTACCATGGTGATGCGGTTTT
GGCAGTACATCAATGGGCGTGGATAGCGGTTTGACTCACGGGGATTTCCAAGTCTCCACCCCATTGACGT
CAATGGGAGTTTGTTTTGGCACCAAAATCAACGGGACTTTCCAAAATGTCGTAACAACTCCGCCCCATTG
ACGCAAATGGGCGGTAGGCGTGTACGGTGGGAGGTCTATATAAGCAGCGCGTTTTGCCTGTACTGGGTCT
CTCTGGTTAGACCAGATCTGAGCCTGGGAGCTCTCTGGCTAACTAGGGAACCCACTGCTTAAGCCTCAAT
AAAGCTTGCCTTGAGTGCTTCAAGTAGTGTGTGCCCGTCTGTTGTGTGACTCTGGTAACTAGAGATCCCT
CAGACCCTTTTAGTCAGTGTGGAAAATCTCTAGCAGTGGCGCCCGAACAGGGACTTGAAAGCGAAAGGGA
AACCAGAGGAGCTCTCTCGACGCAGGACTCGGCTTGCTGAAGCGCGCACGGCAAGAGGCGAGGGGCGGCG
ACTGGTGAGTACGCCAAAAATTTTGACTAGCGGAGGCTAGAAGGAGAGAGATGGGTGCGAGAGCGTCAGT
ATTAAGCGGGGGAGAATTAGATCGCGATGGGAAAAAATTCGGTTAAGGCCAGGGGGAAAGAAAAAATATA
AATTAAAACATATAGTATGGGCAAGCAGGGAGCTAGAACGATTCGCAGTTAATCCTGGCCTGTTAGAAAC
ATCAGAAGGCTGTAGACAAATACTGGGACAGCTACAACCATCCCTTCAGACAGGATCAGAAGAACTTAGA
TCATTATATAATACAGTAGCAACCCTCTATTGTGTGCATCAAAGGATAGAGATAAAAGACACCAAGGAAG
CTTTAGACAAGATAGAGGAAGAGCAAAACAAAAGTAAGACCACCGCACAGCAAGCGGCCGCTGATCTTCA
GACCTGGAGGAGGAGATATGAGGGACAATTGGAGAAGTGAATTATATAAATATAAAGTAGTAAAAATTGA
ACCATTAGGAGTAGCACCCACCAAGGCAAAGAGAAGAGTGGTGCAGAGAGAAAAAAGAGCAGTGGGAATA
GGAGCTTTGTTCCTTGGGTTCTTGGGAGCAGCAGGAAGCACTATGGGCGCAGCGTCAATGACGCTGACGG
TACAGGCCAGACAATTATTGTCTGGTATAGTGCAGCAGCAGAACAATTTGCTGAGGGCTATTGAGGCGCA
ACAGCATCTGTTGCAACTCACAGTCTGGGGCATCAAGCAGCTCCAGGCAAGAATCCTGGCTGTGGAAAGA
TACCTAAAGGATCAACAGCTCCTGGGGATTTGGGGTTGCTCTGGAAAACTCATTTGCACCACTGCTGTGC
CTTGGAATGCTAGTTGGAGTAATAAATCTCTGGAACAGATTTGGAATCACACGACCTGGATGGAGTGGGA
CAGAGAAATTAACAATTACACAAGCTTAATACACTCCTTAATTGAAGAATCGCAAAACCAGCAAGAAAAG
AATGAACAAGAATTATTGGAATTAGATAAATGGGCAAGTTTGTGGAATTGGTTTAACATAACAAATTGGC
TGTGGTATATAAAATTATTCATAATGATAGTAGGAGGCTTGGTAGGTTTAAGAATAGTTTTTGCTGTACT
TTCTATAGTGAATAGAGTTAGGCAGGGATATTCACCATTATCGTTTCAGACCCACCTCCCAACCCCGAGG
GGACCCGACAGGCCCGAAGGAATAGAAGAAGAAGGTGGAGAGAGAGACAGAGACAGATCCATTCGATTAG
TGAACGGATCGGCACTGCGTGCGCCAATTCTGCAGACAAATGGCAGTATTCATCCACAATTTTAAAAGAA
AAGGGGGGATTGGGGGGTACAGTGCAGGGGAAAGAATAGTAGACATAATAGCAACAGACATACAAACTAA
AGAATTACAAAAACAAATTACAAAAATTCAAAATTTTCGGGTTTATTACAGGGACAGCAGAGATCCAGTT
TGGTTAATTAAGGTACCGAGGGCCTATTTCCCATGATTCCTTCATATTTGCATATACGATACAAGGCTGT
TAGAGAGATAATTAGAATTAATTTGACTGTAAACACAAAGATATTAGTACAAAATACGTGACGTAGAAAG
TAATAATTTCTTGGGTAGTTTGCAGTTTTAAAATTATGTTTTAAAATGGACTATCATATGCTTACCGTAA
CTTGAAAGTATTTCGATTTCTTGGCTTTATATATCTTGTGGAAAGGACGAAACACCGACAACTTTACCGA
CCGCGCCGTTTTAGAGCTAGAAATAGCAAGTTAAAATAAGGCTAGTCCGTTATCAACTTGAAAAAGTGGC
ACCGAGTCGGTGCTTTTTTGAATTCGCTAGCTAGGTCTTGAAAGGAGTGGGAATTGGCTCCGGTGCCCGT
CAGTGGGCAGAGCGCACATCGCCCACAGTCCCCGAGAAGTTGGGGGGAGGGGTCGGCAATTGATCCGGTG
CCTAGAGAAGGTGGCGCGGGGTAAACTGGGAAAGTGATGTCGTGTACTGGCTCCGCCTTTTTCCCGAGGG
TGGGGGAGAACCGTATATAAGTGCAGTAGTCGCCGTGAACGTTCTTTTTCGCAACGGGTTTGCCGCCAGA
ACACAGGACCGGTTCTAGAGCGCTGCCACCATGGACAAGAAGTACAGCATCGGCCTGGACATCGGCACCA
ACTCTGTGGGCTGGGCCGTGATCACCGACGAGTACAAGGTGCCCAGCAAGAAATTCAAGGTGCTGGGCAA
CACCGACCGGCACAGCATCAAGAAGAACCTGATCGGAGCCCTGCTGTTCGACAGCGGCGAAACAGCCGAG
GCCACCCGGCTGAAGAGAACCGCCAGAAGAAGATACACCAGACGGAAGAACCGGATCTGCTATCTGCAAG
AGATCTTCAGCAACGAGATGGCCAAGGTGGACGACAGCTTCTTCCACAGACTGGAAGAGTCCTTCCTGGT
GGAAGAGGATAAGAAGCACGAGCGGCACCCCATCTTCGGCAACATCGTGGACGAGGTGGCCTACCACGAG
AAGTACCCCACCATCTACCACCTGAGAAAGAAACTGGTGGACAGCACCGACAAGGCCGACCTGCGGCTGA
TCTATCTGGCCCTGGCCCACATGATCAAGTTCCGGGGCCACTTCCTGATCGAGGGCGACCTGAACCCCGA
CAACAGCGACGTGGACAAGCTGTTCATCCAGCTGGTGCAGACCTACAACCAGCTGTTCGAGGAAAACCCC
ATCAACGCCAGCGGCGTGGACGCCAAGGCCATCCTGTCTGCCAGACTGAGCAAGAGCAGACGGCTGGAAA
ATCTGATCGCCCAGCTGCCCGGCGAGAAGAAGAATGGCCTGTTCGGAAACCTGATTGCCCTGAGCCTGGG
CCTGACCCCCAACTTCAAGAGCAACTTCGACCTGGCCGAGGATGCCAAACTGCAGCTGAGCAAGGACACC
TACGACGACGACCTGGACAACCTGCTGGCCCAGATCGGCGACCAGTACGCCGACCTGTTTCTGGCCGCCA
AGAACCTGTCCGACGCCATCCTGCTGAGCGACATCCTGAGAGTGAACACCGAGATCACCAAGGCCCCCCT
GAGCGCCTCTATGATCAAGAGATACGACGAGCACCACCAGGACCTGACCCTGCTGAAAGCTCTCGTGCGG
CAGCAGCTGCCTGAGAAGTACAAAGAGATTTTCTTCGACCAGAGCAAGAACGGCTACGCCGGCTACATTG
ACGGCGGAGCCAGCCAGGAAGAGTTCTACAAGTTCATCAAGCCCATCCTGGAAAAGATGGACGGCACCGA
GGAACTGCTCGTGAAGCTGAACAGAGAGGACCTGCTGCGGAAGCAGCGGACCTTCGACAACGGCAGCATC
CCCCACCAGATCCACCTGGGAGAGCTGCACGCCATTCTGCGGCGGCAGGAAGATTTTTACCCATTCCTGA
AGGACAACCGGGAAAAGATCGAGAAGATCCTGACCTTCCGCATCCCCTACTACGTGGGCCCTCTGGCCAG
GGGAAACAGCAGATTCGCCTGGATGACCAGAAAGAGCGAGGAAACCATCACCCCCTGGAACTTCGAGGAA
GTGGTGGACAAGGGCGCTTCCGCCCAGAGCTTCATCGAGCGGATGACCAACTTCGATAAGAACCTGCCCA
ACGAGAAGGTGCTGCCCAAGCACAGCCTGCTGTACGAGTACTTCACCGTGTATAACGAGCTGACCAAAGT
GAAATACGTGACCGAGGGAATGAGAAAGCCCGCCTTCCTGAGCGGCGAGCAGAAAAAGGCCATCGTGGAC
CTGCTGTTCAAGACCAACCGGAAAGTGACCGTGAAGCAGCTGAAAGAGGACTACTTCAAGAAAATCGAGT
GCTTCGACTCCGTGGAAATCTCCGGCGTGGAAGATCGGTTCAACGCCTCCCTGGGCACATACCACGATCT
GCTGAAAATTATCAAGGACAAGGACTTCCTGGACAATGAGGAAAACGAGGACATTCTGGAAGATATCGTG
CTGACCCTGACACTGTTTGAGGACAGAGAGATGATCGAGGAACGGCTGAAAACCTATGCCCACCTGTTCG
ACGACAAAGTGATGAAGCAGCTGAAGCGGCGGAGATACACCGGCTGGGGCAGGCTGAGCCGGAAGCTGAT
CAACGGCATCCGGGACAAGCAGTCCGGCAAGACAATCCTGGATTTCCTGAAGTCCGACGGCTTCGCCAAC
AGAAACTTCATGCAGCTGATCCACGACGACAGCCTGACCTTTAAAGAGGACATCCAGAAAGCCCAGGTGT
CCGGCCAGGGCGATAGCCTGCACGAGCACATTGCCAATCTGGCCGGCAGCCCCGCCATTAAGAAGGGCAT
CCTGCAGACAGTGAAGGTGGTGGACGAGCTCGTGAAAGTGATGGGCCGGCACAAGCCCGAGAACATCGTG
ATCGAAATGGCCAGAGAGAACCAGACCACCCAGAAGGGACAGAAGAACAGCCGCGAGAGAATGAAGCGGA
TCGAAGAGGGCATCAAAGAGCTGGGCAGCCAGATCCTGAAAGAACACCCCGTGGAAAACACCCAGCTGCA
GAACGAGAAGCTGTACCTGTACTACCTGCAGAATGGGCGGGATATGTACGTGGACCAGGAACTGGACATC
AACCGGCTGTCCGACTACGATGTGGACCATATCGTGCCTCAGAGCTTTCTGAAGGACGACTCCATCGACA
ACAAGGTGCTGACCAGAAGCGACAAGAACCGGGGCAAGAGCGACAACGTGCCCTCCGAAGAGGTCGTGAA
GAAGATGAAGAACTACTGGCGGCAGCTGCTGAACGCCAAGCTGATTACCCAGAGAAAGTTCGACAATCTG
ACCAAGGCCGAGAGAGGCGGCCTGAGCGAACTGGATAAGGCCGGCTTCATCAAGAGACAGCTGGTGGAAA
CCCGGCAGATCACAAAGCACGTGGCACAGATCCTGGACTCCCGGATGAACACTAAGTACGACGAGAATGA
CAAGCTGATCCGGGAAGTGAAAGTGATCACCCTGAAGTCCAAGCTGGTGTCCGATTTCCGGAAGGATTTC
CAGTTTTACAAAGTGCGCGAGATCAACAACTACCACCACGCCCACGACGCCTACCTGAACGCCGTCGTGG
GAACCGCCCTGATCAAAAAGTACCCTAAGCTGGAAAGCGAGTTCGTGTACGGCGACTACAAGGTGTACGA
CGTGCGGAAGATGATCGCCAAGAGCGAGCAGGAAATCGGCAAGGCTACCGCCAAGTACTTCTTCTACAGC
AACATCATGAACTTTTTCAAGACCGAGATTACCCTGGCCAACGGCGAGATCCGGAAGCGGCCTCTGATCG
AGACAAACGGCGAAACCGGGGAGATCGTGTGGGATAAGGGCCGGGATTTTGCCACCGTGCGGAAAGTGCT
GAGCATGCCCCAAGTGAATATCGTGAAAAAGACCGAGGTGCAGACAGGCGGCTTCAGCAAAGAGTCTATC
CTGCCCAAGAGGAACAGCGATAAGCTGATCGCCAGAAAGAAGGACTGGGACCCTAAGAAGTACGGCGGCT
TCGACAGCCCCACCGTGGCCTATTCTGTGCTGGTGGTGGCCAAAGTGGAAAAGGGCAAGTCCAAGAAACT
GAAGAGTGTGAAAGAGCTGCTGGGGATCACCATCATGGAAAGAAGCAGCTTCGAGAAGAATCCCATCGAC
TTTCTGGAAGCCAAGGGCTACAAAGAAGTGAAAAAGGACCTGATCATCAAGCTGCCTAAGTACTCCCTGT
TCGAGCTGGAAAACGGCCGGAAGAGAATGCTGGCCTCTGCCGGCGAACTGCAGAAGGGAAACGAACTGGC
CCTGCCCTCCAAATATGTGAACTTCCTGTACCTGGCCAGCCACTATGAGAAGCTGAAGGGCTCCCCCGAG
GATAATGAGCAGAAACAGCTGTTTGTGGAACAGCACAAGCACTACCTGGACGAGATCATCGAGCAGATCA
GCGAGTTCTCCAAGAGAGTGATCCTGGCCGACGCTAATCTGGACAAAGTGCTGTCCGCCTACAACAAGCA
CCGGGATAAGCCCATCAGAGAGCAGGCCGAGAATATCATCCACCTGTTTACCCTGACCAATCTGGGAGCC
CCTGCCGCCTTCAAGTACTTTGACACCACCATCGACCGGAAGAGGTACACCAGCACCAAAGAGGTGCTGG
ACGCCACCCTGATCCACCAGAGCATCACCGGCCTGTACGAGACACGGATCGACCTGTCTCAGCTGGGAGG
CGACAAGCGACCTGCCGCCACAAAGAAGGCTGGACAGGCTAAGAAGAAGAAAGATTACAAAGACGATGAC
GATAAGGGATCCGGCGCAACAAACTTCTCTCTGCTGAAACAAGCCGGAGATGTCGAAGAGAATCCTGGAC
CGACCGAGTACAAGCCCACGGTGCGCCTCGCCACCCGCGACGACGTCCCCAGGGCCGTACGCACCCTCGC
CGCCGCGTTCGCCGACTACCCCGCCACGCGCCACACCGTCGATCCGGACCGCCACATCGAGCGGGTCACC
GAGCTGCAAGAACTCTTCCTCACGCGCGTCGGGCTCGACATCGGCAAGGTGTGGGTCGCGGACGACGGCG
CCGCGGTGGCGGTCTGGACCACGCCGGAGAGCGTCGAAGCGGGGGCGGTGTTCGCCGAGATCGGCCCGCG
CATGGCCGAGTTGAGCGGTTCCCGGCTGGCCGCGCAGCAACAGATGGAAGGCCTCCTGGCGCCGCACCGG
CCCAAGGAGCCCGCGTGGTTCCTGGCCACCGTCGGAGTCTCGCCCGACCACCAGGGCAAGGGTCTGGGCA
GCGCCGTCGTGCTCCCCGGAGTGGAGGCGGCCGAGCGCGCCGGGGTGCCCGCCTTCCTGGAGACCTCCGC
GCCCCGCAACCTCCCCTTCTACGAGCGGCTCGGCTTCACCGTCACCGCCGACGTCGAGGTGCCCGAAGGA
CCGCGCACCTGGTGCATGACCCGCAAGCCCGGTGCCTGAACGCGTTAAGTCGACAATCAACCTCTGGATT
ACAAAATTTGTGAAAGATTGACTGGTATTCTTAACTATGTTGCTCCTTTTACGCTATGTGGATACGCTGC
TTTAATGCCTTTGTATCATGCTATTGCTTCCCGTATGGCTTTCATTTTCTCCTCCTTGTATAAATCCTGG
TTGCTGTCTCTTTATGAGGAGTTGTGGCCCGTTGTCAGGCAACGTGGCGTGGTGTGCACTGTGTTTGCTG
ACGCAACCCCCACTGGTTGGGGCATTGCCACCACCTGTCAGCTCCTTTCCGGGACTTTCGCTTTCCCCCT
CCCTATTGCCACGGCGGAACTCATCGCCGCCTGCCTTGCCCGCTGCTGGACAGGGGCTCGGCTGTTGGGC
ACTGACAATTCCGTGGTGTTGTCGGGGAAATCATCGTCCTTTCCTTGGCTGCTCGCCTGTGTTGCCACCT
GGATTCTGCGCGGGACGTCCTTCTGCTACGTCCCTTCGGCCCTCAATCCAGCGGACCTTCCTTCCCGCGG
CCTGCTGCCGGCTCTGCGGCCTCTTCCGCGTCTTCGCCTTCGCCCTCAGACGAGTCGGATCTCCCTTTGG
GCCGCCTCCCCGCGTCGACTTTAAGACCAATGACTTACAAGGCAGCTGTAGATCTTAGCCACTTTTTAAA
AGAAAAGGGGGGACTGGAAGGGCTAATTCACTCCCAACGAAGACAAGATCTGCTTTTTGCTTGTACTGGG
TCTCTCTGGTTAGACCAGATCTGAGCCTGGGAGCTCTCTGGCTAACTAGGGAACCCACTGCTTAAGCCTC
AATAAAGCTTGCCTTGAGTGCTTCAAGTAGTGTGTGCCCGTCTGTTGTGTGACTCTGGTAACTAGAGATC
CCTCAGACCCTTTTAGTCAGTGTGGAAAATCTCTAGCAGGGCCCGTTTAAACCCGCTGATCAGCCTCGAC
TGTGCCTTCTAGTTGCCAGCCATCTGTTGTTTGCCCCTCCCCCGTGCCTTCCTTGACCCTGGAAGGTGCC
ACTCCCACTGTCCTTTCCTAATAAAATGAGGAAATTGCATCGCATTGTCTGAGTAGGTGTCATTCTATTC
TGGGGGGTGGGGTGGGGCAGGACAGCAAGGGGGAGGATTGGGAAGACAATAGCAGGCATGCTGGGGATGC
GGTGGGCTCTATGGCTTCTGAGGCGGAAAGAACCAGCTGGGGCTCTAGGGGGTATCCCC
[124 nt withheld, positions 9300-9423]
C
[91 nt withheld, positions 9425-9515]
A
[49 nt withheld, positions 9517-9565]
CCTTTGACGTTGGAGTCCACGTTCTTT
[37 nt withheld, positions 9593-9629]
ACCCTATCTCGGTCTATTCTTTTGATTTATAAGGGATTTTGCCGATTTCGGCCTATTGGTTAAAAAATGA
GCTGATTTAACAAAAATTTAACGCGAATTAATTCTGTGGAATGTGTGTCAGTTAGGGTGTGGAAAGTCCC
CAGGCTCCCCAGCAGGCAGAAGTATGCAAAGCATGCATCTCAATTAGTCAGCAACCAGGTGTGGAAAGTC
CCCAGGCTCCCCAGCAGGCAGAAGTATGCAAAGCATGCATCTCAATTAGTCAGCAACCATAGTCCCGCCC
CTAACTCCGCCCATCCCGCCCCTAACTCCGCCCAGTTCCGCCCATTCTCCGCCCCATGGCTGACTAATTT
TTTTTATTTATGCAGAGGCCGAGGCCGCCTCTGCCTCTGAGCTATTCCAGAAGTAGTGAGGAGGCTTTTT
TGGAGGCCTAGGCTTTTGCAAAAAGCTCCCGGGAGCTTGTATATCCATTTTCGGATCTGATCAGCACGTG
TTGACAATTAATCATCGGCATAGTATATCGGCATAGTATAATACGACAAGGTGAGGAACTAAACCATGGC
CAAGTTGACCAGTGCCGTTCCGGTGCTCACCGCGCGCGACGTCGCCGGAGCGGTCGAGTTCTGGACCGAC
CGGCTCGGGTTCTCCCGGGACTTCGTGGAGGACGACTTCGCCGGTGTGGTCCGGGACGACGTGACCCTGT
TCATCAGCGCGGTCCAGGACCAGGTGGTGCCGGACAACACCCTGGCCTGGGTGTGGGTGCGCGGCCTGGA
CGAGCTGTACGCCGAGTGGTCGGAGGTCGTGTCCACGAACTTCCGGGACGCCTCCGGGCCGGCCATGACC
GAGATCGGCGAGCAGCCGTGGGGGCGGGAGTTCGCCCTGCGCGACCCGGCCGGCAACTGCGTGCACTTCG
TGGCCGAGGAGCAGGACTGACACGTGCTACGAGATTTCGATTCCACCGCCGCCTTCTATGAAAGGTTGGG
CTTCGGAATCGTTTTCCGGGACGCCGGCTGGATGATCCTCCAGCGCGGGGATCTCATGCTGGAGTTCTTC
GCCCACCCCAACTTGTTTATTGCAGCTTATAATGGTTACAAATAAAGCAATAGCATCACAAATTTCACAA
ATAAAGCATTTTTTTCACTGCATTCTAGTTGTGGTTTGTCCAAACTCATCAATGTATCTTATCATGTCTG
TATACCGTCGACCTCTAGCTAGAGCTTGGCGTAATCATGGTCATAGCTGTTTCCTGTGTGAAATTGTTAT
CCGCTCACAATTCCACACAACATACGAGCCGGAAGCATAAAGTGTAAAGCCTGGGGTGCCTAATGAGTGA
GCTAACTCACATTAATTGCGTTGCGCTCACTGCCCGCTTTCCAGTCGGGAAACCTGTCGTGCCAGCTGCA
TTAATGAATCGGCCAACGCGCGGGGAGAGGCGGTTTGCGTATTGGGCGCTCTTCCGCTTCCTCGCTCACT
GACTCGCTGCGCTCGGTCGTTCGGCTGCGGCGAGCGGTATCAGCTCACTCAAAGGCGGTAATACGGTTAT
CCACAGAATCAGGGGATAACGCAGGAAAGAACATGTGAGCAAAAGGCCAGCAAAAGGCCAGGAACCGTAA
AAAGGCCGCGTTGCTGGCGTTTTTCCATAGGCTCCGCCCCCCTGACGAGCATCACAAAAATCGACGCTCA
AGTCAGAGGTGGCGAAACCCGACAGGACTATAAAGATACCAGGCGTTTCCCCCTGGAAGCTCCCTCGTGC
GCTCTCCTGTTCCGACCCTGCCGCTTACCGGATACCTGTCCGCCTTTCTCCCTTCGGGAAGCGTGGCGCT
TTCTCATAGCTCACGCTGTAGGTATCTCAGTTCGGTGTAGGTCGTTCGCTCCAAGCTGGGCTGTGTGCAC
GAACCCCCCGTTCAGCCCGACCGCTGCGCCTTATCCGGTAACTATCGTCTTGAGTCCAACCCGGTAAGAC
ACGACTTATCGCCACTGGCAGCAGCCACTGGTAACAGGATTAGCAGAGCGAGGTATGTAGGCGGTGCTAC
AGAGTTCTTGAAGTGGTGGCCTAACTACGGCTACACTAGAAGAACAGTATTTGGTATCTGCGCTCTGCTG
AAGCCAGTTACCTTCGGAAAAAGAGTTGGTAGCTCTTGATCCGGCAAACAAACCACCGCTGGTAGCGGTG
GTTTTTTTGTTTGCAAGCAGCAGATTACGCGCAGAAAAAAAGGATCTCAAGAAGATCCTTTGATCTTTTC
TACGGGGTCTGACGCTCAGTGGAACGAAAACTCACGTTAAGGGATTTTGGTCATGAGATTATCAAAAAGG
ATCTTCACCTAGATCCTTTTAAATTAAAAATGAAGTTTTAAATCAATCTAAAGTATATATGAGTAAACTT
GGTCTGACAGTTACCAATGCTTAATCAGTGAGGCACCTATCTCAGCGATCTGTCTATTTCGTTCATCCAT
AGTTGCCTGACTCCCCGTCGTGTAGATAACTACGATACGGGAGGGCTTACCATCTGGCCCCAGTGCTGCA
ATGATACCGCGAGACCCACGCTCACCGGCTCCAGATTTATCAGCAATAAACCAGCCAGCCGGAAGGGCCG
AGCGCAGAAGTGGTCCTGCAACTTTATCCGCCTCCATCCAGTCTATTAATTGTTGCCGGGAAGCTAGAGT
AAGTAGTTCGCCAGTTAATAGTTTGCGCAACGTTGTTGCCATTGCTACAGGCATCGTGGTGTCACGCTCG
TCGTTTGGTATGGCTTCATTCAGCTCCGGTTCCCAACGATCAAGGCGAGTTACATGATCCCCCATGTTGT
GCAAAAAAGCGGTTAGCTCCTTCGGTCCTCCGATCGTTGTCAGAAGTAAGTTGGCCGCAGTGTTATCACT
CATGGTTATGGCAGCACTGCATAATTCTCTTACTGTCATGCCATCCGTAAGATGCTTTTCTGTGACTGGT
GAGTACTCAACCAAGTCATTCTGAGAATAGTGTATGCGGCGACCGAGTTGCTCTTGCCCGGCGTCAATAC
GGGATAATACCGCGCCACATAGCAGAACTTTAAAAGTGCTCATCATTGGAAAACGTTCTTCGGGGCGAAA
ACTCTCAAGGATCTTACCGCTGTTGAGATCCAGTTCGATGTAACCCACTCGTGCACCCAACTGATCTTCA
GCATCTTTTACTTTCACCAGCGTTTCTGGGTGAGCAAAAACAGGAAGGCAAAATGCCGCAAAAAAGGGAA
TAAGGGCGACACGGAAATGTTGAATACTCATACTCTTCCTTTTTCAATATTATTGAAGCATTTATCAGGG
TTATTGTCTCATGAGCGGATACATATTTGAATGTATTTAGAAAAATAAACAAATAGGGGTTCCGCGCACA
TTTCCCCGAAAAGTGCCACCTGAC
Features (pLannotate 1.2.2; 33 found; start..end, strand, type, name):
     31..83      -  misc_feature   bom (fragment): basis of mobility region from pBR322
    238..617     +  enhancer       CMV enhancer: human cytomegalovirus immediate early enhancer
    618..817     +  promoter       CMV promoter: human cytomegalovirus (CMV) immediate early promoter
    835..1015    +  LTR            5' LTR (truncated): truncated 5' long terminal repeat (LTR) from HIV-1
   1062..1187    +  misc_feature   HIV-1 Ψ: packaging signal of human immunodeficiency virus type 1
   1171..1534    +  CDS            HIV-1 gag (fragment): gag protein from human immunodeficiency virus 1; gag
   1680..1913    +  misc_feature   RRE: The Rev response element (RRE) of HIV-1 allows for Rev-dependent mRNA export from the nucleus to the cytoplasm.
   2290..2390    +  CDS            Rev (fragment): human immunodeficiency virus 1 (HIV-1) Rev protein; rev; enhances nuclear export of unspliced and incompletely spliced viral mRNAs
   2440..2557    +  misc_feature   cPPT/CTS: central polypurine tract and central termination sequence of HIV-1
   2608..2848    +  promoter       U6 promoter: RNA polymerase III promoter for human U6 snRNA
   2878..2953    +  misc_RNA       gRNA scaffold: guide RNA scaffold for the Streptococcus pyogenes CRISPR/Cas9 system
   2971..2989    +  CDS            small t antigen (fragment): SV40 (simian virus 40) small t antigen
   3015..3226    +  promoter       EF-1α core promoter: core promoter for human elongation factor EF-1α
   3251..7354    +  CDS            Cas9: Cas9 (Csn1) endonuclease from the Streptococcus pyogenes Type II CRISPR/Cas system generates RNA-guided double strand breaks in DNA
   7492..8089    +  CDS            PuroR (fragment): puromycin N-acetyltransferase; pac from Streptomyces; confers resistance to puromycin
   8105..8693    +  misc_feature   WPRE: woodchuck hepatitis virus posttranscriptional regulatory element
   8744..8763    +  misc_feature   cPPT/CTS (fragment): central polypurine tract and central termination sequence of HIV-1
   8765..8998    +  LTR            3' LTR (ΔU3): self-inactivating 3' long terminal repeat (LTR) from HIV-1
   9030..9254    +  polyA_signal   bGH poly(A) signal: bovine growth hormone polyadenylation signal
   9258..9279    +  promoter       SV40 promoter (fragment): SV40 enhancer and early promoter
   9300..9728    +  rep_origin     f1 ori (sequence partly withheld): f1 bacteriophage origin of replication; arrow indicates direction of (+) strand synthesis
   9742..10071   +  promoter       SV40 promoter: SV40 enhancer and early promoter
  10119..10166   +  promoter       EM7 promoter: synthetic bacterial promoter&nbsp
  10185..10559   +  CDS            BleoR: antibiotic-binding protein; Sh ble from Streptoalloteichus hindustanus; confers resistance to bleomycin, phleomycin, and Zeocin™
  10569..10694   +  CDS            ble (fragment): BLE_KLEPN - Experimental evidence at protein level: Swiss-Prot protein existence level 1. Binding protein with a strong affinity to the bleomycin family of antibiotics. Binds to CL990; an antimitotic-antibiotic compound. From Klebsiella pneumoniae.
  10689..10810   +  polyA_signal   SV40 poly(A) signal: SV40 polyadenylation signal
  10881..10903   -  protein_bind   lac operator (fragment): The lac repressor binds to the lac operator to inhibit transcription in E. coli. This inhibition can be relieved by adding lactose or isopropyl-β-D-thiogalactopyranoside (IPTG). lac repressor encoded by lacI
  10907..10937   -  promoter       lac promoter: promoter for the E. coli lac operon
  10952..10973   -  protein_bind   CAP binding site: CAP binding activates transcription in the presence of cAMP. E. coli catabolite activator protein
  10986..11078   -  CDS            lacI (fragment): lac repressor; lacI; The lac repressor binds to the lac operator to inhibit transcription in E. coli. This inhibition can be relieved by adding lactose or isopropyl-β-D-thiogalactopyranoside (IPTG).
  11261..11849   -  rep_origin     ori: high-copy-number ColE1/pMB1/pBR322/pUC origin of replication
  12020..12880   -  CDS            AmpR: β-lactamase; bla; confers resistance to ampicillin, carbenicillin, and related antibiotics
  12881..12985   -  promoter       AmpR promoter: bla
