[The description below was written by a language model from this plasmid's Addgene catalogue record and pLannotate feature annotations shown in this document.]
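Description:
LCV2_Luciferase_sgRNA is a third-generation-style, self-inactivating lentiviral CRISPR plasmid built on the lentiCRISPRv2 backbone, an all-in-one design that delivers both Streptococcus pyogenes Cas9 and a single guide RNA to mammalian cells. It is propagated in E. coli through a high-copy ColE1/pUC-type origin with ampicillin selection (AmpR under its own bla promoter). The backbone also carries an f1 origin and an SV40/EM7-driven BleoR cassette lying outside the viral transfer region. The sequenced record is about 13.0 kb, shorter than the listed empty backbone size. This is consistent with, though not stated to result from, replacement of the backbone's filler fragment by the guide during cloning.

The transfer region is framed by a CMV enhancer/promoter fused to a truncated HIV-1 5' LTR and a ΔU3 3' LTR followed by a bGH polyadenylation signal. It contains the Ψ packaging signal with a gag fragment, the RRE for Rev-dependent RNA export, and the cPPT/CTS. Within it, a human U6 RNA polymerase III promoter drives a 20-nt spacer targeting luciferase, inserted at BsmBI/Esp3I sites that were destroyed in cloning and joined to the Cas9 gRNA scaffold. Downstream, an EF-1α core promoter drives Cas9, followed by a puromycin N-acetyltransferase coding sequence for selecting transduced cells; the annotation does not identify the element linking the two. A WPRE enhances transcript expression.

The record describes its purpose simply as expressing Cas9 and a luciferase-targeting guide. Because the target is a reporter gene (species listed as "Other") rather than an endogenous human gene, such a construct would plausibly serve as a control guide in CRISPR experiments, but the record does not say so explicitly.
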