Addgene plasmid #155094: LCV2_Luciferase_sgRNA
Purpose: lentiviral plasmid expressing Cas9 and gRNA targeting Luciferase
Depositing lab: Jason Moffat. Depositing organization: University of Toronto. Publication: Systematic mapping of genetic interactions for de novo fatty acid synthesis identifies C12orf49 as a regulator of lipid metabolism. Aregger M, Lawson KA, Billmann M, Costanzo M, Tong AHY, Chan K, Rahman M, Brown KR, Ross C, Usaj M, Nedyalkova L, Sizova O, Habsid A, Pawling J, Lin ZY, Abdouni H, Wong CJ, Weiss A, Mero P, Dennis JW, Gingras AC, Myers CL, Andrews BJ, Boone C, Moffat J. Nat Metab. 2020 Jun;2(6):499-513. doi: 10.1038/s42255-020-0211-z. Epub 2020 Jun 1. PubMed 32694731.
Backbone
  Vector backbone: lentiCRISPRv2 (LCV2) (Addgene plasmid #52961)
  Backbone size w/o insert (bp): 13970
  Vector type: Mammalian Expression, Lentiviral, CRISPR
  Selectable markers: Puromycin
Growth in bacteria
  Bacterial resistance: Ampicillin, 100 μg/mL
  Growth temperature: 30°C
  Growth strain: NEB Stable
  Copy number: High Copy
Gene/Insert
  Gene/Insert name: Luciferase_sgRNA
  gRNA/shRNA sequence: ACAACTTTACCGACCGCGCC
  Species: Other
  Insert size (bp): 20
  Promoter: U6 promoter
  Cloning method: Restriction Enzyme; 5′ cloning site BsmBI/Esp3I (destroyed during cloning); 3′ cloning site BsmBI/Esp3I (destroyed during cloning)
  Sequencing primers: 5′ ACTATCATATGCTTACCGTAAC
Terms and licenses: Academic/Nonprofit Terms; Industry Terms: Not Available to Industry
How to cite: LCV2_Luciferase_sgRNA was a gift from Jason Moffat (Addgene plasmid # 155094 ; http://n2t.net/addgene:155094 ; RRID:Addgene_155094)
